>Addgene plasmid #43209 | I-TTCG | depositor partial sequence | sequence record 58474 | I-TTCG sequence 424 bps
CGTCTCCTGACCCCAGAGCAGGTCGTGGCCATTGCCTCGAATGGAGGGGGCAAACAGGCGTTGGAAACCG
TACAACGATTGCTGCCGGTGCTGTGCCAAGCGCACGGACTCACCCCAGAGCAGGTCGTGGCCATTGCCTC
GAATGGAGGGGGCAAACAGGCGTTGGAAACCGTACAACGATTGCTGCCGGTGCTGTGCCAAGCGCACGGC
CTCACCCCAGAGCAGGTCGTGGCGATCGCAAGCCACGACGGAGGAAAGCAAGCCTTGGAAACAGTACAGA
GGCTGTTGCCTGTGCTGTGCCAAGCGCACGGATTAACCCCAGAGCAGGTCGTGGCAATCGCGAGCAATAA
CGGCGGAAAACAGGCTTTGGAAACGGTGCAGAGGCTCCTTCCAGTGCTGTGCCAAGCGCACGGCTTAAGA
GACG
