>Addgene plasmid #43209 | I-TTCG | addgene partial sequence | sequence record 62001 | M13-F20 5'-TGTAAAACGACGGCCAGT-3'
GGCGAATTGGGCCCTCTAGATGCATGCTCGAGCGGCCGCCAGTGTGATGGATATCTGCAGAATTCGCCCT
TATATAGATGCCGTCCTAGCGCGTCTCCTGACCCCAGAGCAGGTCGTGGCCATTGCCTCGAATGGAGGGG
GCAAACAGGCGTTGGAAACCGTACAACGATTGCTGCCGGTGCTGTGCCAAGCGCACGGACTCACCCCAGA
GCAGGTCGTGGCCATTGCCTCGAATGGAGGGGGCAAACAGGCGTTGGAAACCGTACAACGATTGCTGCCG
GTGCTGTGCCAAGCGCACGGCCTCACCCCAGAGCAGGTCGTGGCGATCGCAAGCCACGACGGAGGAAAGC
AAGCCTTGGAAACAGTACAGAGGCTGTTGCCTGTGCTGTGCCAAGCGCACGGATTAACCCCAGAGCAGGT
CGTGGCAATCGCGAGCAATAACGGCGGAAAACAGGCTTTGGAAACGGTGCAGAGGCTCCTTCCAGTGCTG
TGCCAAGCGCACGGCTTAAGAGACGTGGGCACAGGAAAGATACTTAAGGGCGAATTCCAGCACACTGGCG
GCCGTTACTAGTGGATCCGAGCTCGGTACCAAGCTTGGCGTAATCATGGTCATAGCTGTTTCCTGTGTGA
AATTGTTATCCGCTCACAATTCCACACAACATACGAGCCGGAAGCATAAAGTGTAAAGCCTGGGGTGCCT
AATGAGTGAGCTAACTCACATTAATTGCGTTGCGCTCACTGCCCGCTTTCCAGTCGGGAAACCTGTCGTG
CCAGCTGCATTAATGAATCGGCCAACGCGCGGGGAGAGGCGGTTTGCGTATTGGGCGCTCTTCCGCTTCC
TCGCTCACTGACTCGCTGCGCTCGGTCGTTCGGCTGCGGCGAGCGGTATCAGCTCACTCAAAGGCGGTAA
TACGGTTATCCACAGAATCAGGGGATAACGCAGGAAAGAACATGTGAGCAAAA
