[The description below was written by a language model from this plasmid's Addgene catalogue record.]
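Description:
I-TTCG is a bacterial cloning plasmid built on the commercial pCRII-TOPO backbone (about 4 kb without insert), into which a 424 bp synthetic insert was placed by TOPO cloning. It is a high-copy plasmid maintained in E. coli and is listed with both ampicillin and kanamycin resistance, consistent with the dual markers carried by this backbone. The record contains no feature table, so the origins of replication and other backbone elements are not itemised. pCRII-TOPO vectors generally carry a pUC-type origin and an f1 origin. T7 and M13-reverse priming sites flank the cloning site, and these are the sequencing primers listed for the insert.

The insert is described only by its name and as synthetic, and the record does not spell out its composition. The plasmid comes from a study describing a TALEN genome-editing system for generating human stem cell-based disease models. In that context, the name suggests a pre-assembled module of TALE repeats specifying the four-base DNA target TTCG, and the insert size fits roughly four repeat units of about 100 bp each. The "I" prefix probably marks the module's position in an ordered assembly series. This reading is an inference from the name, size and publication rather than something the record states.

The plasmid has no mammalian promoter or expression elements recorded and is not an expression construct. It most likely serves as a storage and propagation vector from which the repeat module is recovered and joined with other modules to build full-length TALE DNA-binding arrays for custom nucleases.
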