Addgene plasmid #43209: I-TTCG
Depositing lab: Chad Cowan & Kiran Musunuru. Depositing organization: Harvard University. Publication: A TALEN Genome-Editing System for Generating Human Stem Cell-Based Disease Models. Ding Q, Lee YK, Schaefer EA, Peters DT, Veres A, Kim K, Kuperwasser N, Motola DL, Meissner TB, Hendriks WT, Trevisan M, Gupta RM, Moisan A, Banks E, Friesen M, Schinzel RT, Xia F, Tang A, Xia Y, Figueroa E, Wann A, Ahfeldt T, Daheron L, Zhang F, Rubin LL, Peng LF, Chung RT, Musunuru K, Cowan CA. Cell Stem Cell. 2012 Dec 12. pii: S1934-5909(12)00645-5. doi: 10.1016/j.stem.2012.11.011. PubMed 23246482.
Backbone
  Vector backbone: pCRII-TOPO
  Backbone manufacturer: Invitrogen
  Backbone size w/o insert (bp): 3973
  Vector type: Bacterial Cloning
Growth in bacteria
  Bacterial resistance: Ampicillin and Kanamycin, 100 & 50 μg/mL
  Growth temperature: 37°C
  Growth strain: Top10
  Copy number: High Copy
Gene/Insert
  Gene/Insert name: I-TTCG
  Species: Synthetic
  Insert size (bp): 424
  Cloning method: TOPO Cloning
  Sequencing primers: 5′ T7; 3′ M13-rev
Terms and licenses: Academic/Nonprofit Terms; Industry Terms: Not Available to Industry
How to cite: I-TTCG was a gift from Chad Cowan & Kiran Musunuru (Addgene plasmid # 43209 ; http://n2t.net/addgene:43209 ; RRID:Addgene_43209)
